Addgene plasmid #244704: CL20_mEGFP_FOidr_152
Purpose: Express mEGFP-tagged intrinsically disordered protein (IDR), FOidr_152, derived from human fusion protein PAX7_FOXO1
Depositing lab: Richard Kriwacki. Depositing organization: St. Jude Children's Research Hospital. Publication: Proteome-wide computational analyses reveal links between protein condensate formation and RNA biology. Maiti S, Tripathi S, Baggett DW, Phillips AH, Park CG, Wang J, Wahiduzzaman, Freyaldenhoven WT, Kinger S, Pioso BJ, Bollinger JC, Somjee R, Lang B, Babu MM, Kriwacki RW. Sci Adv. 2025 Dec 5;11(49):eady1420. doi: 10.1126/sciadv.ady1420. Epub 2025 Dec 3. PubMed 41337585.
Backbone
  Vector backbone: CL20
  Vector type: Mammalian Expression
Growth in bacteria
  Bacterial resistance: Ampicillin, 100 μg/mL
  Growth temperature: 37°C
  Growth strain: NEB Stable
  Copy number: High Copy
Gene/Insert
  Gene/Insert name: FOidr_152
  Species: H. sapiens (human)
  Mutation: Unmutated
  Tag / fusion protein: monomeric EGFP (N terminal on insert)
  Cloning method: Restriction Enzyme; 5′ cloning site Unknown (unknown if destroyed)
Terms and licenses: Academic/Nonprofit Terms; Industry Terms: Not Available to Industry
Depositor comments: PAX7_FOXO1_166_257
How to cite: CL20_mEGFP_FOidr_152 was a gift from Richard Kriwacki (Addgene plasmid # 244704 ; http://n2t.net/addgene:244704 ; RRID:Addgene_244704)
