[The description below was written by a language model from this plasmid's Addgene catalogue record and pLannotate feature annotations shown in this document.]
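Description:
CL20_mEGFP_FOidr_152 is a mammalian expression plasmid built on the CL20 backbone, which the feature table shows to be an HIV-1-derived, self-inactivating lentiviral transfer vector, although the catalogue lists it only as mammalian expression. It is propagated in E. coli through a high-copy ColE1/pUC-type origin with ampicillin selection (AmpR, β-lactamase). The recombination-reducing growth strain recorded for it is consistent with the repeated LTR sequences. The viral framework comprises a CMV enhancer fused to a truncated 5' LTR, which would drive Tat-independent genomic RNA production in packaging cells. This is followed by the Ψ packaging signal with a partial gag region, the cPPT/CTS, the Rev response element, and a ΔU3 3' LTR followed by a rabbit β-globin polyadenylation signal. An SV40 origin and poly(A) signal, together with lac promoter/operator remnants, lie in the plasmid backbone. No mammalian selection marker is annotated.

The payload is driven by an internal CMV enhancer/promoter and encodes monomeric EGFP fused to the N terminus of FOidr_152, an unmutated intrinsically disordered region taken from the human oncogenic fusion protein PAX7_FOXO1. The depositor comment suggests it corresponds to residues 166–257 of the fusion. The automated annotation labels this segment as a mouse Pax7 fragment, which probably reflects sequence conservation in the PAX7-derived portion rather than a murine origin. The short hits to nef, vif, Rev, lacI and the TRE promoter appear to be residual vector sequence rather than functional elements. The construct is intended for expressing the fluorescently tagged IDR in mammalian cells, and it was deposited with a study linking protein condensate formation to RNA biology.
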