Features (pLannotate 1.2.2; 29 found; start..end, strand, type, name):
    199..254     -  polyA_signal   β-globin poly(A) signal: rabbit β-globin polyadenylation signal (Gil and Proudfoot, 1987)
    340..475     -  LTR            3' LTR (ΔU3) (fragment): self-inactivating 3' long terminal repeat (LTR) from HIV-1
    477..545     -  CDS            nef (fragment): NEF_HV1Z2 - Experimental evidence at protein level: Swiss-Prot protein existence level 1. Extracellular Nef protein targets CD4(+) T-lymphocytes for apoptosis by interacting with CXCR4 surface receptors. From Human immunodeficiency virus type 1 group M subtype D (isolate Z2/CDC-Z34) (HIV-1).
    571..804     -  CDS            Pax7 (fragment): PAX7_MOUSE - Also known as Pax-7. Experimental evidence at protein level: Swiss-Prot protein existence level 1. Transcription factor that is involved in the regulation of muscle stem cells proliferation, playing a role in myogenesis and muscle regeneration. From Mus musculus (Mouse).
    889..1605    -  CDS            mEGFP: mEGFP is a basic (constitutively fluorescent) green fluorescent protein published in 2002, derived from Aequorea victoria. It has moderate acid sensitivity.
   1619..1656    -  misc_feature   MCS (fragment): multiple cloning site
   1655..1671    -  promoter       tight TRE promoter (fragment): Tet-responsive promoter PTight, consisting of seven tet operator sequences followed by the minimal CMV promoter
   1687..1890    -  promoter       CMV promoter: human cytomegalovirus (CMV) immediate early promoter
   1891..2194    -  enhancer       CMV enhancer: human cytomegalovirus immediate early enhancer
   2262..2278    -  misc_feature   MCS (fragment): multiple cloning site
   2278..2303    -  CDS            Rev (fragment): human immunodeficiency virus 1 (HIV-1) Rev protein; rev; enhances nuclear export of unspliced and incompletely spliced viral mRNAs
   2680..2913    -  misc_feature   RRE: The Rev response element (RRE) of HIV-1 allows for Rev-dependent mRNA export from the nucleus to the cytoplasm.
   3047..3130    -  CDS            vif (fragment): VIF_HV1BR - Experimental evidence at protein level: Swiss-Prot protein existence level 1. Counteracts the innate antiviral activity of host APOBEC3F and APOBEC3G. Forms a complex with host APOBEC3F and APOBEC3G thus preventing the entry of these lethally hypermutating enzymes into progeny virions. Recruits an active E3 ubiquitin ligase complex composed of elongin BC, CUL5, and RBX2 to induce polyubiquitination of APOBEC3G and APOBEC3F. In turn, they are directed to the 26S proteasome for degradation. Vif interaction with APOBEC3G also blocks its cytidine deaminase activity in a proteasome-inde
   3273..3390    -  misc_feature   cPPT/CTS: central polypurine tract and central termination sequence of HIV-1
   3539..3898    -  CDS            HIV-1 gag (fragment): gag protein from human immunodeficiency virus 1; gag
   3882..4007    -  misc_feature   HIV-1 Ψ: packaging signal of human immunodeficiency virus type 1
   4054..4311    -  LTR            5' LTR (truncated): truncated 5' long terminal repeat (LTR) from HIV-1
   4313..4692    -  enhancer       CMV enhancer: human cytomegalovirus immediate early enhancer
   4723..4827    +  promoter       AmpR promoter: bla
   4828..5688    +  CDS            AmpR: β-lactamase; bla; confers resistance to ampicillin, carbenicillin, and related antibiotics
   5859..6447    +  rep_origin     ori: high-copy-number ColE1/pMB1/pBR322/pUC origin of replication
   6630..6684    +  CDS            lacI (fragment): lac repressor; lacI; The lac repressor binds to the lac operator to inhibit transcription in E. coli. This inhibition can be relieved by adding lactose or isopropyl-β-D-thiogalactopyranoside (IPTG).
   6686..6820    -  polyA_signal   SV40 poly(A) signal: SV40 polyadenylation signal
   6840..6975    -  rep_origin     SV40 ori: SV40 origin of replication
   6999..7021    -  promoter       SV40 promoter (fragment): SV40 enhancer and early promoter
   7028..7067    +  CDS            lacI (fragment): lac repressor; lacI; The lac repressor binds to the lac operator to inhibit transcription in E. coli. This inhibition can be relieved by adding lactose or isopropyl-β-D-thiogalactopyranoside (IPTG).
   7080..7101    +  protein_bind   CAP binding site: CAP binding activates transcription in the presence of cAMP. E. coli catabolite activator protein
   7116..7146    +  promoter       lac promoter: promoter for the E. coli lac operon
   7154..7170    +  protein_bind   lac operator: The lac repressor binds to the lac operator to inhibit transcription in E. coli. This inhibition can be relieved by adding lactose or isopropyl-β-D-thiogalactopyranoside (IPTG). lac repressor encoded by lacI
>Addgene plasmid #244704 | CL20_mEGFP_FOidr_152 | addgene full sequence | sequence record 488173 | Addgene NGS Result
AAAAAAAATCTAACCTCAAGTCAAGGCTTTTCTATGGAATAAGGAATGGACAGCAGGGGGCTGTTTCATA
TACTGATGACCTCTTTATAGCCAACCTTTGTTCATGGCAGCCAGCATATGGGCATATGTTGCCAAACTCT
AAACCAAATACTCATTCTGATGTTTTAAATGATTTGCCCTCCCATATGTCCTTCCGAGTGAGAGACACAA
AAAATTCCAACACACTATTGCAATGAAAATAAATTTCCTTTATTAGCCAGAAGTCAGATGCTCAAGGGGC
TTCATGATGTCCCCATAATTTTTGGCAGAGGGAAAAAGATCTGCTAGCTCGAGCAGCTGAAGCTTTATTG
AGGCTTAAGCAGTGGGTTCCCTAGTTAGCCAGAGAGCTCCCAGGCTCAGATCTGGTCTAACCAGAGAGAC
CCAGTACAGGCAAAAAGCAGATCTTGTCTTCTTTGGGAGTGAATTAGCCCTTCCAGTCCCCCCTTTTCTT
TTAAAAAGTGGCTAAGATCTACAGCTGCCTTGTAAGTCATTGGTCTTAAAGGTACCGTAATCTTATCTAG
AACCGGTTCACGTCAGTTTTGTGCGTTGCGCTAATTCTTCGCGCGTGTAAATGTCAGGATAATGCGTACG
TTCGAACGCCTTTTCCAGTTCCTCCAGCTGCTCTGCCGTAAATGTAGTACGGGAGCGGCGTTGTTTGCGC
TTCAGCGGAAGGTCTGGTTCGGACTCGACATCGCTGCCCTCGTCAAGGCGGTTTCCTTTATCCCCCAAAA
TACCATCAATTGAATGCTTCGCCTTTTTCTCCCCGTCGTCTTCTTTTTTGTCGGCCTCATCCTCCTCCTC
TTTCTTCCGGGAAGCGGCCGCACTTCCCCCGGAGCCTCCGCTTCCGCCCTTGTACAGCTCGTCCATGCCG
AGAGTGATCCCGGCGGCGGTCACGAACTCCAGCAGGACCATGTGATCGCGCTTCTCGTTGGGGTCTTTGC
TCAGCTTGGACTGGGTGCTCAGGTAGTGGTTGTCGGGCAGCAGCACGGGGCCGTCGCCGATGGGGGTGTT
CTGCTGGTAGTGGTCGGCGAGCTGCACGCTGCCGTCCTCGATGTTGTGGCGGATCTTGAAGTTCACCTTG
ATGCCGTTCTTCTGCTTGTCGGCCATGATATAGACGTTGTGGCTGTTGTAGTTGTACTCCAGCTTGTGCC
CCAGGATGTTGCCGTCCTCCTTGAAGTCGATGCCCTTCAGCTCGATGCGGTTCACCAGGGTGTCGCCCTC
GAACTTCACCTCGGCGCGGGTCTTGTAGTTGCCGTCGTCCTTGAAGAAGATGGTGCGCTCCTGGACGTAG
CCTTCGGGCATGGCGGACTTGAAGAAGTCGTGCTGCTTCATGTGGTCGGGGTAGCGGCTGAAGCACTGCA
CGCCGTAGGTCAGGGTGGTCACGAGGGTGGGCCAGGGCACGGGCAGCTTGCCGGTGGTGCAGATGAACTT
CAGGGTCAGCTTGCCGTAGGTGGCATCGCCCTCGCCCTCGCCGGACACGCTGAACTTGTGGCCGTTTACG
TCGCCGTCCAGCTCGACCAGGATGGGCACCACCCCGGTGAACAGCTCCTCGCCCTTGCTCACCATGGTGG
CGACCGGTGGATCCCGGGCCCGCGGTACCGTCGACTGCAGAATTCGGTTCACTAAACGAGCCCGGTTCAC
TAAACGAGCTCTGCTTATATAGACCTCCCACCGTACACGCCTACCGCCCATTTGCGTCAATGGGGCGGAG
TTGTTACGACATTTTGGAAAGTCCCGTTGATTTTGGTGCCAAAACAAACTCCCATTGACGTCAATGGGGT
GGAGACTTGGAAATCCCCGTGAGTCAAACCGCTATCCACGCCCATTGATGTACTGCCAAAACCGCATCAC
CATGGTAATAGCGATGACTAATACGTAGATGTACTGCCAAGTAGGAAAGTCCCATAAGGTCATGTACTGG
GCATAATGCCAGGCGGGCCATTTACCGTCATTGACGTCAATAGGGGGCGTACTTGGCATATGATACACTT
GATGTACTGCCAAGTGGGCAGTTTACCGTAAATACTCCACCCATTGACGTCAATGGAAAGTCCCTATTGG
CGTTACTATGGGAACATACGTCATTATTGACGTCAATGGGCGGGGGTCGTTGGGCGGTCAGCCAGGCGGG
CCATTTACCGTAAGTTATGTAACGCGGAACTCCATATATGGGCTATGAACTAATGACCCCGTAATTGATT
ACTATTAATAACTAGCACGCGTTCGAAGCTTGAGCTCGGTCCCCTCGGGGTTGGGAGGTGGGTCTGAAAC
GATAATGGTGAATATCCCTGCCTAACTCTATTCACTATAGAAAGTACAGCAAAAACTATTCTTAAACCTA
CCAAGCCTCCTACTATCATTATGAATAATTTTATATACCACAGCCAATTTGTTATGTTAAACCAATTCCA
CAAACTTGCCCATTTATCTAATTCCAATAATTCTTGTTCATTCTTTTCTTGCTGGTTTTGCGATTCTTCA
ATTAAGGAGTGTATTAAGCTTGTGTAATTGTTAATTTCTCTGTCCCACTCCATCCAGGTCGTGTGATTCC
AAATCTGTTCCAGAGATTTATTACTCCAACTAGCATTCCAAGGCACAGCAGTGGTGCAAATGAGTTTTCC
AGAGCAACCCCAAATCCCCAGGAGCTGTTGATCCTTTAGGTATCTTTCCACAGCCAGGATTCTTGCCTGG
AGCTGCTTGATGCCCCAGACTGTGAGTTGCAACAGATGCTGTTGCGCCTCAATAGCCCTCAGCAAATTGT
TCTGCTGCTGCACTATACCAGACAATAATTGTCTGGCCTGTACCGTCAGCGTCATTGACGCTGCGCCCAT
AGTGCTTCCTGCTGCTCCCAAGAACCCAAGGAACAAAGCTCCTATTCCCACTGCTCTTTTTTCTCTCTGC
ACCACTCTTCTCTTTGCCTTGGTGGGTGCTACTCCTAATGGTTCAATTTTTACTACTTTATATTTATATA
ATTCACTTCTCCAATTGTCCCTCATATCTCCTCCTTATGGTGTTTTACTAAACTTTTCCATGTTCTAATC
CTCATCCTGTCTACTTGCCACACAATCATCACCTGCCATCTGTTTTCCATAATCCCTAATGATCTTTGCT
TTTCTTCTTGGCACTACTTTTATGTCACTATTATCTTGTATTACTACTGCCCCTTCACCTTTCCAGAGGA
GCTTTGCTGGTCCTTTCCAAAGTGGATTTCTGCTGTCCCTGTAATAAACCCGAAAATTTTGAATTTTTGT
AATTTGTTTTTGTAATTCTTTAGTTTGTATGTCTGTTGCTATTATGTCTACTATTCTTTCCCCTGCACTG
TACCCCCCAATCCCCCCTTTTCTTTTAAAATTGTGGATGAATACTGCCATTTGTACTGCTGTCTTAAGAT
GTTCAGCCTGATCTCTTACCTGTCCTATAATTTTCTTTAATTCTTTATTCATAGATTCTACTACTCCTTG
ACTTTGGGGATTGTAGGGAATTTCCAGGTCTGAAGATCCTGCTGCTTGCTGTGCTTTTTTCTTACTTTTG
TTTTGCTCTTCCTCTATCTTGTCTAAAGCTTCCTTGGTGTCTTTTATCTCTATCCTTTGATGCACACAAT
AGAGGGTTGCTACTGTATTATATAATGATCTAAGTTCTTCTGATCCTGTCTGAAGGGATGGTTGTAGCTG
TCCCAGTATTTGTCTACAGCCTTCTGATGTTTCTAACAGGCCAGTATTAACTGCGAATCGTTCTAGCTCC
CTGCTTGCCCATACTATATGTTTTAATTTATATTTTTTCTTTCCCCCTGGCCTTAACCGAATTTTTTCCC
ATCGCGATCTAATTCTCCCCCGCTTAATACTGACGCTCTCGCACCCATCTCTCTCCTTCTAGCCTCCGCT
AGTCAAAATTTTTGGCGTACTCACCAGTCGCCGCCCCTCGCCTCTTGCCGTGCGCGCTTCAGCAAGCCGA
GTCCTGCGTCGAGAGAGCTCCTCTGGTTTCCCTTTCGCTTTCAAGTCCCTGTTCGGGCGCCACTGCTAGA
GATTTTCCACACTGACTAAAAGGGTCTGAGGGATCTCTAGTTACCAGAGTCACACAACAGACGGGCACAC
ACTACTTGAAGCACTCAAGGCAAGCTTTATTGAGGCTTAAGCAGTGGGTTCCCTAGTTAGCCAGAGAGCT
CCCAGGCTCAGATCTGGTCTAACCAGAGAGACCCAGTACAGGCAAAAAGCAGCTGCTTATATGCAGGATC
TGAGGGCTCGCCACTCCCCAGTCCCGCCCAGGCCACGCCTCCCATGGTAATAGCGATGACTAATACGTAG
ATGTACTGCCAAGTAGGAAAGTCCCATAAGGTCATGTACTGGGCATAATGCCAGGCGGGCCATTTACCGT
CATTGACGTCAATAGGGGGCGTACTTGGCATATGATACACTTGATGTACTGCCAAGTGGGCAGTTTACCG
TAAATACTCCACCCATTGACGTCAATGGAAAGTCCCTATTGGCGTTACTATGGGAACATACGTCATTATT
GACGTCAATGGGCGGGGGTCGTTGGGCGGTCAGCCAGGCGGGCCATTTACCGTAAGTTATGTAACGCGGA
ACTCCATATATGGGCTATGAACTAATGACCCCGTAATTGATTACTATTAATAACTAGTCAATAATCAATG
TCGACCCAGGTGGCACTTTTCGGGGAAATGTGCGCGGAACCCCTATTTGTTTATTTTTCTAAATACATTC
AAATATGTATCCGCTCATGAGACAATAACCCTGATAAATGCTTCAATAATATTGAAAAAGGAAGAGTATG
AGTATTCAACATTTCCGTGTCGCCCTTATTCCCTTTTTTGCGGCATTTTGCCTTCCTGTTTTTGCTCACC
CAGAAACGCTGGTGAAAGTAAAAGATGCTGAAGATCAGTTGGGTGCACGAGTGGGTTACATCGAACTGGA
TCTCAACAGCGGTAAGATCCTTGAGAGTTTTCGCCCCGAAGAACGTTTTCCAATGATGAGCACTTTTAAA
GTTCTGCTATGTGGCGCGGTATTATCCCGTATTGACGCCGGGCAAGAGCAACTCGGTCGCCGCATACACT
ATTCTCAGAATGACTTGGTTGAGTACTCACCAGTCACAGAAAAGCATCTTACGGATGGCATGACAGTAAG
AGAATTATGCAGTGCTGCCATAACCATGAGTGATAACACTGCGGCCAACTTACTTCTGACAACGATCGGA
GGACCGAAGGAGCTAACCGCTTTTTTGCACAACATGGGGGATCATGTAACTCGCCTTGATCGTTGGGAAC
CGGAGCTGAATGAAGCCATACCAAACGACGAGCGTGACACCACGATGCCTGTAGCAATGGCAACAACGTT
GCGCAAACTATTAACTGGCGAACTACTTACTCTAGCTTCCCGGCAACAATTAATAGACTGGATGGAGGCG
GATAAAGTTGCAGGACCACTTCTGCGCTCGGCCCTTCCGGCTGGCTGGTTTATTGCTGATAAATCTGGAG
CCGGTGAGCGTGGGTCTCGCGGTATCATTGCAGCACTGGGGCCAGATGGTAAGCCCTCCCGTATCGTAGT
TATCTACACGACGGGGAGTCAGGCAACTATGGATGAACGAAATAGACAGATCGCTGAGATAGGTGCCTCA
CTGATTAAGCATTGGTAACTGTCAGACCAAGTTTACTCATATATACTTTAGATTGATTTAAAACTTCATT
TTTAATTTAAAAGGATCTAGGTGAAGATCCTTTTTGATAATCTCATGACCAAAATCCCTTAACGTGAGTT
TTCGTTCCACTGAGCGTCAGACCCCGTAGAAAAGATCAAAGGATCTTCTTGAGATCCTTTTTTTCTGCGC
GTAATCTGCTGCTTGCAAACAAAAAAACCACCGCTACCAGCGGTGGTTTGTTTGCCGGATCAAGAGCTAC
CAACTCTTTTTCCGAAGGTAACTGGCTTCAGCAGAGCGCAGATACCAAATACTGTTCTTCTAGTGTAGCC
GTAGTTAGGCCACCACTTCAAGAACTCTGTAGCACCGCCTACATACCTCGCTCTGCTAATCCTGTTACCA
GTGGCTGCTGCCAGTGGCGATAAGTCGTGTCTTACCGGGTTGGACTCAAGACGATAGTTACCGGATAAGG
CGCAGCGGTCGGGCTGAACGGGGGGTTCGTGCACACAGCCCAGCTTGGAGCGAACGACCTACACCGAACT
GAGATACCTACAGCGTGAGCTATGAGAAAGCGCCACGCTTCCCGAAGGGAGAAAGGCGGACAGGTATCCG
GTAAGCGGCAGGGTCGGAACAGGAGAGCGCACGAGGGAGCTTCCAGGGGGAAACGCCTGGTATCTTTATA
GTCCTGTCGGGTTTCGCCACCTCTGACTTGAGCGTCGATTTTTGTGATGCTCGTCAGGGGGGCGGAGCCT
ATGGAAAAACGCCAGCAACGCGGCCTTTTTACGGTTCCTGGCCTTTTGCTGGCCTTTTGCTCACATGTTC
TTTCCTGCGTTATCCCCTGATTCTGTGGATAACCGTATTACCGCCTTTGAGTGAGCTGATACCGCTCGCC
GCAGCCGAACGACCGAGCGCAGCGAGTCAGTGAGCGAGGAAGCGGAAGAGCGCCCAATACGCAAACCGCC
TCTCCCCGCGCGTTGGCCGATTCATTAATGCAGCGGATCCAGACATGATAAGATACATTGATGAGTTTGG
ACAAACCACAACTAGAATGCAGTGAAAAAAATGCTTTATTTGTGAAATTTGTGATGCTATTGCTTTATTT
GTAACCATTATAAGCTGCAATAAACAAGTTAGCTTTTTGCAAAAGCCTAGGCCTCCAAAAAAGCCTCCTC
ACTACTTCTGGAATAGCTCAGAGGCCGAGGCGGCCTCGGCCTCTGCATAAATAAAAAAAATTAGTCAGCC
ATGGGGCGGAGAATGGGCGGAACTGGGCGGAGTTAGGGGCGGGATGGGCGGAGTTAGGGGCGGGACTATG
GTTGCTGACTAATTGAGATGCGGATCCGCTGGCACGACAGGTTTCCCGACTGGAAAGCGGGCAGTGAGCG
CAACGCAATTAATGTGAGTTAGCTCACTCATTAGGCACCCCAGGCTTTACACTTTATGCTTCCGGCTCGT
ATGTTGTGTGGAATTGTGAGCGGATAACAATTTCACACAGGAAACAGCTATGACCATGATTACGCCAAGC
TTGGGCTGCAGGTCGAGGGATCTCCATAAGAGAAGAGGGACAGCTATGACTGGGAGTAGTCAGGAGAGGA
GGAAAAATCTGGCTAGTAAAACATGTAAGGAAAATTTTAGGGATGTTAAAGAAAAAAATAACACAAAACA
AAATAT
